Addgene plasmid #143763: TFORF1110
Purpose: Lentiviral vector for overexpressing transcription factor ORFs with unique 24-bp barcodes. Barcodes facilitate identification of transcription factors in pooled screens.
Depositing lab: Feng Zhang. Depositing organization: Broad Institute. Publication: A transcription factor atlas of directed differentiation. Joung J, Ma S, Tay T, Geiger-Schuller KR, Kirchgatterer PC, Verdine VK, Guo B, Arias-Garcia MA, Allen WE, Singh A, Kuksenko O, Abudayyeh OO, Gootenberg JS, Fu Z, Macrae RK, Buenrostro JD, Regev A, Zhang F. Cell. 2023 Jan 5;186(1):209-229.e26. doi: 10.1016/j.cell.2022.11.026. PubMed 36608654.
Backbone
  Vector backbone: pLX_TRC317
  Backbone manufacturer: Broad Institute Genetic Perturbation Platform
  Backbone size w/o insert (bp): 8264
  Vector type: Mammalian Expression, Lentiviral
  Selectable markers: Puromycin
Growth in bacteria
  Bacterial resistance: Ampicillin, 100 μg/mL
  Growth temperature: 37°C
  Growth strain: NEB Stable
  Copy number: High Copy
Gene/Insert
  Gene/Insert name: ISX
  Species: H. sapiens (human)
  Insert size (bp): 839
  Entrez Gene: ISX (a.k.a. Pix-1, RAXLX)
  Promoter: EF1a
  Cloning method: Unknown
  Sequencing primers: 5′ GGGTGGAGACTGAAGTTAGGCCAG; 3′ CACATAGCGTAAAAGGAGCAACATAG
Terms and licenses: Academic/Nonprofit Terms; Industry Terms: Not Available to Industry
Depositor comments: NM_001303508,ENST00000404699,ENST00000308700 . The transcription factor ORF portion of this plasmid was synthesized by Genewiz. Please test multiple small colonies in case of plasmid recombination. To make this collection available in a timely manner, a portion of this collection was not fully sequenced by Addgene. If an Addgene verified full plasmid sequence is not available, please contact us prior to placing an order to request the full sequence.
How to cite: TFORF1110 was a gift from Feng Zhang (Addgene plasmid # 143763 ; http://n2t.net/addgene:143763 ; RRID:Addgene_143763)
