[The description below was written by a language model from this plasmid's Addgene catalogue record and pLannotate feature annotations shown in this document.]
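Description:
TFORF1110 is a lentiviral mammalian expression plasmid built on the pLX_TRC317 backbone, carrying the human transcription factor ISX (intestine-specific homeobox, also known as RAXLX) as a synthesized open reading frame. It belongs to a large collection of barcoded transcription factor ORF vectors, each tagged with a unique 24-bp barcode so that individual factors can be identified by sequencing in pooled overexpression screens, such as those used to map factors that drive directed differentiation. In bacteria the plasmid is maintained through a high-copy ColE1/pUC-type origin with ampicillin resistance. An f1 origin and remnants of a lac/T7/T3 cloning region are also present. The depositor notes that the plasmid can recombine, as is common for LTR-containing vectors.

The viral portion has a third-generation layout. An RSV promoter drives a truncated HIV-1 5' LTR, followed by the Ψ packaging signal, a gag fragment, the Rev response element and a cPPT/CTS. It ends in a self-inactivating ΔU3 3' LTR with an SV40 polyadenylation signal downstream. Two expression units sit between the LTRs. An SV40 early promoter drives puromycin N-acetyltransferase for selection of transduced cells, and the strong constitutive EF-1α promoter drives the ISX coding sequence. A WPRE downstream of the ORF enhances transcript stability and expression. The barcode is not annotated in the feature table, so the record does not state its exact position. A short U6 promoter fragment is annotated between the ORF and the WPRE, but the record does not explain its role. The 9,103-nt sequenced record matches the stated backbone and insert sizes.
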