Features (pLannotate 1.2.2; 31 found; start..end, strand, type, name):
      5..231     +  promoter       RSV promoter: Rous sarcoma virus enhancer/promoter
    232..412     +  LTR            5' LTR (truncated): truncated 5' long terminal repeat (LTR) from HIV-1
    459..584     +  misc_feature   HIV-1 Ψ: packaging signal of human immunodeficiency virus type 1
    568..931     +  CDS            HIV-1 gag (fragment): gag protein from human immunodeficiency virus 1; gag
   1077..1310    +  misc_feature   RRE: The Rev response element (RRE) of HIV-1 allows for Rev-dependent mRNA export from the nucleus to the cytoplasm.
   1687..1713    +  CDS            Rev (fragment): human immunodeficiency virus 1 (HIV-1) Rev protein; rev; enhances nuclear export of unspliced and incompletely spliced viral mRNAs
   1720..1743    +  promoter       SV40 promoter (fragment): SV40 early promoter
   1744..1815    +  promoter       SV40 promoter (fragment): SV40 enhancer and early promoter
   1839..1974    +  rep_origin     SV40 ori: SV40 origin of replication
   2020..2616    +  CDS            PuroR (fragment): puromycin N-acetyltransferase; pac from Streptomyces; confers resistance to puromycin
   2665..2782    +  misc_feature   cPPT/CTS: central polypurine tract and central termination sequence of HIV-1
   2847..2913    +  CDS            small t antigen (fragment): SV40 (simian virus 40) small t antigen
   2920..4098    +  promoter       EF-1α promoter: strong constitutive promoter for human elongation factor EF-1α
   4115..4849    +  CDS            ISX: ISX_HUMAN - Also known as RAXLX. Experimental evidence at protein level: Swiss-Prot protein existence level 1. Transcription factor that regulates gene expression in intestine. May participate in vitamin A metabolism most likely by regulating BCO1 expression in the intestine (By similarity). From Homo sapiens (Human).
   4865..4918    +  promoter       U6 promoter (fragment): RNA polymerase III promoter for human U6 snRNA
   4960..5548    +  misc_feature   WPRE: woodchuck hepatitis virus posttranscriptional regulatory element
   5599..5618    +  misc_feature   cPPT/CTS (fragment): central polypurine tract and central termination sequence of HIV-1
   5620..5853    +  LTR            3' LTR (ΔU3): self-inactivating 3' long terminal repeat (LTR) from HIV-1
   5931..6052    +  polyA_signal   SV40 poly(A) signal: SV40 polyadenylation signal
   6092..6227    +  rep_origin     SV40 ori: SV40 origin of replication
   6248..6266    -  promoter       T7 promoter: promoter for bacteriophage T7 RNA polymerase
   6274..6429    +  CDS            lacZα (fragment): LacZα fragment of β-galactosidase; lacZ fragment
   6434..6862    +  rep_origin     f1 ori (sequence partly withheld): f1 bacteriophage origin of replication; arrow indicates direction of (+) strand synthesis
   6915..7019    +  promoter       AmpR promoter: bla
   7020..7880    +  CDS            AmpR: β-lactamase; bla; confers resistance to ampicillin, carbenicillin, and related antibiotics
   8051..8639    +  rep_origin     ori: high-copy-number ColE1/pMB1/pBR322/pUC origin of replication
   8822..8914    +  CDS            lacI (fragment): lac repressor; lacI; The lac repressor binds to the lac operator to inhibit transcription in E. coli. This inhibition can be relieved by adding lactose or isopropyl-β-D-thiogalactopyranoside (IPTG).
   8927..8948    +  protein_bind   CAP binding site: CAP binding activates transcription in the presence of cAMP. E. coli catabolite activator protein
   8963..8993    +  promoter       lac promoter: promoter for the E. coli lac operon
   9001..9017    +  protein_bind   lac operator: The lac repressor binds to the lac operator to inhibit transcription in E. coli. This inhibition can be relieved by adding lactose or isopropyl-β-D-thiogalactopyranoside (IPTG). lac repressor encoded by lacI
   9062..9080    +  promoter       T3 promoter: promoter for bacteriophage T3 RNA polymerase
>Addgene plasmid #143763 | TFORF1110 | addgene full sequence | sequence record 391406 | Addgene NGS Result
TTAATGTAGTCTTATGCAATACTCTTGTAGTCTTGCAACATGGTAACGATGAGTTAGCAACATGCCTTAC
AAGGAGAGAAAAAGCACCGTGCATGCCGATTGGTGGAAGTAAGGTGGTACGATCGTGCCTTATTAGGAAG
GCAACAGACGGGTCTGACATGGATTGGACGAACCACTGAATTGCCGCATTGCAGAGATATTGTATTTAAG
TGCCTAGCTCGATACATAAACGGGTCTCTCTGGTTAGACCAGATCTGAGCCTGGGAGCTCTCTGGCTAAC
TAGGGAACCCACTGCTTAAGCCTCAATAAAGCTTGCCTTGAGTGCTTCAAGTAGTGTGTGCCCGTCTGTT
GTGTGACTCTGGTAACTAGAGATCCCTCAGACCCTTTTAGTCAGTGTGGAAAATCTCTAGCAGTGGCGCC
CGAACAGGGACTTGAAAGCGAAAGGGAAACCAGAGGAGCTCTCTCGACGCAGGACTCGGCTTGCTGAAGC
GCGCACGGCAAGAGGCGAGGGGCGGCGACTGGTGAGTACGCCAAAAATTTTGACTAGCGGAGGCTAGAAG
GAGAGAGATGGGTGCGAGAGCGTCAGTATTAAGCGGGGGAGAATTAGATCGCGATGGGAAAAAATTCGGT
TAAGGCCAGGGGGAAAGAAAAAATATAAATTAAAACATATAGTATGGGCAAGCAGGGAGCTAGAACGATT
CGCAGTTAATCCTGGCCTGTTAGAAACATCAGAAGGCTGTAGACAAATACTGGGACAGCTACAACCATCC
CTTCAGACAGGATCAGAAGAACTTAGATCATTATATAATACAGTAGCAACCCTCTATTGTGTGCATCAAA
GGATAGAGATAAAAGACACCAAGGAAGCTTTAGACAAGATAGAGGAAGAGCAAAACAAAAGTAAGACCAC
CGCACAGCAAGCGGCCGCTGATCTTCAGACCTGGAGGAGGAGATATGAGGGACAATTGGAGAAGTGAATT
ATATAAATATAAAGTAGTAAAAATTGAACCATTAGGAGTAGCACCCACCAAGGCAAAGAGAAGAGTGGTG
CAGAGAGAAAAAAGAGCAGTGGGAATAGGAGCTTTGTTCCTTGGGTTCTTGGGAGCAGCAGGAAGCACTA
TGGGCGCAGCGTCAATGACGCTGACGGTACAGGCCAGACAATTATTGTCTGGTATAGTGCAGCAGCAGAA
CAATTTGCTGAGGGCTATTGAGGCGCAACAGCATCTGTTGCAACTCACAGTCTGGGGCATCAAGCAGCTC
CAGGCAAGAATCCTGGCTGTGGAAAGATACCTAAAGGATCAACAGCTCCTGGGGATTTGGGGTTGCTCTG
GAAAACTCATTTGCACCACTGCTGTGCCTTGGAATGCTAGTTGGAGTAATAAATCTCTGGAACAGATTTG
GAATCACACGACCTGGATGGAGTGGGACAGAGAAATTAACAATTACACAAGCTTAATACACTCCTTAATT
GAAGAATCGCAAAACCAGCAAGAAAAGAATGAACAAGAATTATTGGAATTAGATAAATGGGCAAGTTTGT
GGAATTGGTTTAACATAACAAATTGGCTGTGGTATATAAAATTATTCATAATGATAGTAGGAGGCTTGGT
AGGTTTAAGAATAGTTTTTGCTGTACTTTCTATAGTGAATAGAGTTAGGCAGGGATATTCACCATTATCG
TTTCAGACCCACCTCCCAACCCCGAGGGGACCCATGCATTGCATCTCAATTAGTCAGCAACCAGGTGTGG
AAAGTCCCCAGGCTCCCCAGCAGGCAGAAGTATGCAAAGCATGCGTCTCAATTAGTCAGCAACCATAGTC
CCGCCCCTAACTCCGCCCATCCCGCCCCTAACTCCGCCCAGTTCCGCCCATTCTCCGCCCCATGGCTGAC
TAATTTTTTTTATTTATGCAGAGGCCGAGGCCGCCTCGGCCTCTGAGCTATTCCAGAAGTAGTGAGGAGG
CTTTTTTGGAGGCCTAGGCTTTTGCAAAAAGCTTTCTAGAGGTACCACCGGAGCTTACCATGACCGAGTA
CAAGCCCACGGTGCGCCTCGCCACCCGCGACGACGTCCCCAGGGCCGTACGCACCCTCGCCGCCGCGTTC
GCCGACTACCCCGCCACGCGCCACACCGTCGATCCGGACCGCCACATCGAGCGGGTCACCGAGCTGCAAG
AACTCTTCCTCACGCGCGTCGGGCTCGACATCGGCAAGGTGTGGGTCGCGGACGACGGCGCCGCCGTGGC
GGTCTGGACCACGCCGGAGAGCGTCGAAGCGGGGGCGGTGTTCGCCGAGATCGGCCCGCGCATGGCCGAG
TTGAGCGGTTCCCGGCTGGCCGCGCAGCAACAGATGGAAGGCCTCCTGGCGCCGCACCGGCCCAAGGAGC
CCGCGTGGTTCCTGGCCACCGTCGGCGTCTCGCCCGACCACCAGGGCAAGGGTCTGGGCAGCGCCGTCGT
GCTCCCCGGAGTGGAGGCGGCCGAGCGCGCCGGGGTGCCCGCCTTCCTGGAGACCTCCGCGCCCCGCAAC
CTCCCCTTCTACGAGCGGCTCGGCTTCACCGTCACCGCCGACGTCGAGGTGCCCGAAGGACCGCGCACCT
GGTGCATGACCCGCAAGCCCGGTGCCAGTTAACGAATTCTAGATCTTGAGACAAATGGCAGTATTCATCC
ACAATTTTAAAAGAAAAGGGGGGATTGGGGGGTACAGTGCAGGGGAAAGAATAGTAGACATAATAGCAAC
AGACATACAAACTAAAGAATTACAAAAACAAATTACAAAAATTCAAAATTTTCGGGTTTATTACAGGGAC
AGCAGAGATCCACTTTGGCGCCGGCTCGAGGCCTGCAGGTGCAAAGATGGATAAAGTTTTAAACAGAGAG
GAATCTTTGCAGCTAATGGACCTTCTAGGTCTTGAAAGGAGTGGGAATTGGCTCCGGTGCCCGTCAGTGG
GCAGAGCGCACATCGCCCACAGTCCCCGAGAAGTTGGGGGGAGGGGTCGGCAATTGAACCGGTGCCTAGA
GAAGGTGGCGCGGGGTAAACTGGGAAAGTGATGTCGTGTACTGGCTCCGCCTTTTTCCCGAGGGTGGGGG
AGAACCGTATATAAGTGCAGTAGTCGCCGTGAACGTTCTTTTTCGCAACGGGTTTGCCGCCAGAACACAG
GTAAGTGCCGTGTGTGGTTCCCGCGGGCCTGGCCTCTTTACGGGTTATGGCCCTTGCGTGCCTTGAATTA
CTTCCACCTGGCTGCAGTACGTGATTCTTGATCCCGAGCTTCGGGTTGGAAGTGGGTGGGAGAGTTCGAG
GCCTTGCGCTTAAGGAGCCCCTTCGCCTCGTGCTTGAGTTGAGGCCTGGCCTGGGCGCTGGGGCCGCCGC
GTGCGAATCTGGTGGCACCTTCGCGCCTGTCTCGCTGCTTTCGATAAGTCTCTAGCCATTTAAAATTTTT
GATGACCTGCTGCGACGCTTTTTTTCTGGCAAGATAGTCTTGTAAATGCGGGCCAAGATCTGCACACTGG
TATTTCGGTTTTTGGGGCCGCGGGCGGCGACGGGGCCCGTGCGTCCCAGCGCACATGTTCGGCGAGGCGG
GGCCTGCGAGCGCGGCCACCGAGAATCGGACGGGGGTAGTCTCAAGCTGGCCGGCCTGCTCTGGTGCCTG
GCCTCGCGCCGCCGTGTATCGCCCCGCCCTGGGCGGCAAGGCTGGCCCGGTCGGCACCAGTTGCGTGAGC
GGAAAGATGGCCGCTTCCCGGCCCTGCTGCAGGGAGCTCAAAATGGAGGACGCGGCGCTCGGGAGAGCGG
GCGGGTGAGTCACCCACACAAAGGAAAAGGGCCTTTCCGTCCTCAGCCGTCGCTTCATGTGACTCCACGG
AGTACCGGGCGCCGTCCAGGCACCTCGATTAGTTCTCGAGCTTTTGGAGTACGTCGTCTTTAGGTTGGGG
GGAGGGGTTTTATGCGATGGAGTTTCCCCACACTGAGTGGGTGGAGACTGAAGTTAGGCCAGCTTGGCAC
TTGATGTAATTCTCCTTGGAATTTGCCCTTTTTGAGTTTGGATCTTGGTTCATTCTCAAGCCTCAGACAG
TGGTTCAAAGTTTTTTTCTTCCATTTCAGGTGTCGTGAGGCTAGCACCGCCACCATGTGTGCTGAGGTGG
GCCCTGCTCTCTGCAGGGGTATGGAGAGAAATAGCTTGGGGTGCTGTGAGGCCCCGAAGAAGCTGAGCCT
GTCCTTCTCCATTGAGGCGATCCTAAAGAGGCCTGCCAGGAGGAGTGATATGGACAGACCAGAAGGGCCA
GGTGAAGAGGGCCCCGGAGAAGCTGCGGCCTCAGGCTCTGGGCTAGAAAAGCCTCCAAAGGACCAGCCCC
AGGAAGGAAGGAAGAGCAAGCGGAGGGTTCGTACCACCTTCACCACTGAGCAGCTGCATGAGCTGGAGAA
GATCTTCCACTTTACCCACTACCCAGACGTTCACATCCGCAGCCAGCTGGCAGCCAGGATCAACCTCCCA
GAAGCTCGGGTGCAGATCTGGTTCCAGAATCAGCGAGCCAAGTGGCGGAAGCAGGAGAAGATTGGCAACC
TGGGGGCTCCACAGCAGCTGAGTGAAGCCAGTGTGGCCCTGCCCACAAATCTGGATGTGGCTGGGCCCAC
GTGGACATCCACTGCTCTGCGCAGGCTGGCTCCTCCCACGAGCTGTTGTCCATCGGCTCAAGATCAGCTG
GCCTCTGCCTGGTTCCCTGCCTGGATCACCCTCCTCCCAGCGCACCCATGGGAAACACAGCCTGTCCCAG
GTCTTCCCATCCATCAAACTTGCATCCCTGTGCTATGCATCCTTCCACCTCCACACCCCAAATGGGGCAG
CATCTGTGCTACTTCAACATAGTAATGAACTAGTCCGTAACTTGAAAGTATTTCGATTTCTTGGCTTTAT
ATATCTTGTGGAAAGGACGATGACAGCAGAACACCCTGGCGTCCACGCGTTAAGTCGACAATCAACCTCT
GGATTACAAAATTTGTGAAAGATTGACTGGTATTCTTAACTATGTTGCTCCTTTTACGCTATGTGGATAC
GCTGCTTTAATGCCTTTGTATCATGCTATTGCTTCCCGTATGGCTTTCATTTTCTCCTCCTTGTATAAAT
CCTGGTTGCTGTCTCTTTATGAGGAGTTGTGGCCCGTTGTCAGGCAACGTGGCGTGGTGTGCACTGTGTT
TGCTGACGCAACCCCCACTGGTTGGGGCATTGCCACCACCTGTCAGCTCCTTTCCGGGACTTTCGCTTTC
CCCCTCCCTATTGCCACGGCGGAACTCATCGCCGCCTGCCTTGCCCGCTGCTGGACAGGGGCTCGGCTGT
TGGGCACTGACAATTCCGTGGTGTTGTCGGGGAAATCATCGTCCTTTCCTTGGCTGCTCGCCTGTGTTGC
CACCTGGATTCTGCGCGGGACGTCCTTCTGCTACGTCCCTTCGGCCCTCAATCCAGCGGACCTTCCTTCC
CGCGGCCTGCTGCCGGCTCTGCGGCCTCTTCCGCGTCTTCGCCTTCGCCCTCAGACGAGTCGGATCTCCC
TTTGGGCCGCCTCCCCGCGTCGACTTTAAGACCAATGACTTACAAGGCAGCTGTAGATCTTAGCCACTTT
TTAAAAGAAAAGGGGGGACTGGAAGGGCTAATTCACTCCCAACGAAGACAAGATCTGCTTTTTGCTTGTA
CTGGGTCTCTCTGGTTAGACCAGATCTGAGCCTGGGAGCTCTCTGGCTAACTAGGGAACCCACTGCTTAA
GCCTCAATAAAGCTTGCCTTGAGTGCTTCAAGTAGTGTGTGCCCGTCTGTTGTGTGACTCTGGTAACTAG
AGATCCCTCAGACCCTTTTAGTCAGTGTGGAAAATCTCTAGCAGTACGTATAGTAGTTCATGTCATCTTA
TTATTCAGTATTTATAACTTGCAAAGAAATGAATATCAGAGAGTGAGAGGAACTTGTTTATTGCAGCTTA
TAATGGTTACAAATAAAGCAATAGCATCACAAATTTCACAAATAAAGCATTTTTTTCACTGCATTCTAGT
TGTGGTTTGTCCAAACTCATCAATGTATCTTATCATGTCTGGCTCTAGCTATCCCGCCCCTAACTCCGCC
CATCCCGCCCCTAACTCCGCCCAGTTCCGCCCATTCTCCGCCCCATGGCTGACTAATTTTTTTTATTTAT
GCAGAGGCCGAGGCCGCCTCGGCCTCTGAGCTATTCCAGAAGTAGTGAGGAGGCTTTTTTGGAGGCCTAG
GGACGTACCCAATTCGCCCTATAGTGAGTCGTATTACGCGCGCTCACTGGCCGTCGTTTTACAACGTCGT
GACTGGGAAAACCCTGGCGTTACCCAACTTAATCGCCTTGCAGCACATCCCCCTTTCGCCAGCTGGCGTA
ATAGCGAAGAGGCCCGCACCGATCGCCCTTCCCAACAGTTGCGCAGCCTGAATGGCGAATGGG
[124 nt withheld, positions 6434-6557]
C
[91 nt withheld, positions 6559-6649]
A
[49 nt withheld, positions 6651-6699]
CCTTTGACGTTGGAGTCCACGTTCTTT
[37 nt withheld, positions 6727-6763]
ACCCTATCTCGGTCTATTCTTTTGATTTATAAGGGATTTTGCCGATTTCGGCCTATTGGTTAAAAAATGA
GCTGATTTAACAAAAATTTAACGCGAATTTTAACAAAATATTAACGCTTACAATTTAGGTGGCACTTTTC
GGGGAAATGTGCGCGGAACCCCTATTTGTTTATTTTTCTAAATACATTCAAATATGTATCCGCTCATGAG
ACAATAACCCTGATAAATGCTTCAATAATATTGAAAAAGGAAGAGTATGAGTATTCAACATTTCCGTGTC
GCCCTTATTCCCTTTTTTGCGGCATTTTGCCTTCCTGTTTTTGCTCACCCAGAAACGCTGGTGAAAGTAA
AAGATGCTGAAGATCAGTTGGGTGCACGAGTGGGTTACATCGAACTGGATCTCAACAGCGGTAAGATCCT
TGAGAGTTTTCGCCCCGAAGAACGTTTTCCAATGATGAGCACTTTTAAAGTTCTGCTATGTGGCGCGGTA
TTATCCCGTATTGACGCCGGGCAAGAGCAACTCGGTCGCCGCATACACTATTCTCAGAATGACTTGGTTG
AGTACTCACCAGTCACAGAAAAGCATCTTACGGATGGCATGACAGTAAGAGAATTATGCAGTGCTGCCAT
AACCATGAGTGATAACACTGCGGCCAACTTACTTCTGACAACGATCGGAGGACCGAAGGAGCTAACCGCT
TTTTTGCACAACATGGGGGATCATGTAACTCGCCTTGATCGTTGGGAACCGGAGCTGAATGAAGCCATAC
CAAACGACGAGCGTGACACCACGATGCCTGTAGCAATGGCAACAACGTTGCGCAAACTATTAACTGGCGA
ACTACTTACTCTAGCTTCCCGGCAACAATTAATAGACTGGATGGAGGCGGATAAAGTTGCAGGACCACTT
CTGCGCTCGGCCCTTCCGGCTGGCTGGTTTATTGCTGATAAATCTGGAGCCGGTGAGCGTGGGTCTCGCG
GTATCATTGCAGCACTGGGGCCAGATGGTAAGCCCTCCCGTATCGTAGTTATCTACACGACGGGGAGTCA
GGCAACTATGGATGAACGAAATAGACAGATCGCTGAGATAGGTGCCTCACTGATTAAGCATTGGTAACTG
TCAGACCAAGTTTACTCATATATACTTTAGATTGATTTAAAACTTCATTTTTAATTTAAAAGGATCTAGG
TGAAGATCCTTTTTGATAATCTCATGACCAAAATCCCTTAACGTGAGTTTTCGTTCCACTGAGCGTCAGA
CCCCGTAGAAAAGATCAAAGGATCTTCTTGAGATCCTTTTTTTCTGCGCGTAATCTGCTGCTTGCAAACA
AAAAAACCACCGCTACCAGCGGTGGTTTGTTTGCCGGATCAAGAGCTACCAACTCTTTTTCCGAAGGTAA
CTGGCTTCAGCAGAGCGCAGATACCAAATACTGTTCTTCTAGTGTAGCCGTAGTTAGGCCACCACTTCAA
GAACTCTGTAGCACCGCCTACATACCTCGCTCTGCTAATCCTGTTACCAGTGGCTGCTGCCAGTGGCGAT
AAGTCGTGTCTTACCGGGTTGGACTCAAGACGATAGTTACCGGATAAGGCGCAGCGGTCGGGCTGAACGG
GGGGTTCGTGCACACAGCCCAGCTTGGAGCGAACGACCTACACCGAACTGAGATACCTACAGCGTGAGCT
ATGAGAAAGCGCCACGCTTCCCGAAGGGAGAAAGGCGGACAGGTATCCGGTAAGCGGCAGGGTCGGAACA
GGAGAGCGCACGAGGGAGCTTCCAGGGGGAAACGCCTGGTATCTTTATAGTCCTGTCGGGTTTCGCCACC
TCTGACTTGAGCGTCGATTTTTGTGATGCTCGTCAGGGGGGCGGAGCCTATGGAAAAACGCCAGCAACGC
GGCCTTTTTACGGTTCCTGGCCTTTTGCTGGCCTTTTGCTCACATGTTCTTTCCTGCGTTATCCCCTGAT
TCTGTGGATAACCGTATTACCGCCTTTGAGTGAGCTGATACCGCTCGCCGCAGCCGAACGACCGAGCGCA
GCGAGTCAGTGAGCGAGGAAGCGGAAGAGCGCCCAATACGCAAACCGCCTCTCCCCGCGCGTTGGCCGAT
TCATTAATGCAGCTGGCACGACAGGTTTCCCGACTGGAAAGCGGGCAGTGAGCGCAACGCAATTAATGTG
AGTTAGCTCACTCATTAGGCACCCCAGGCTTTACACTTTATGCTTCCGGCTCGTATGTTGTGTGGAATTG
TGAGCGGATAACAATTTCACACAGGAAACAGCTATGACCATGATTACGCCAAGCGCGCAATTAACCCTCA
CTAAAGGGAACAAAAGCTGGAGCTGCAAGC
