>Addgene plasmid #143763 | TFORF1110 | depositor partial sequence | sequence record 283416 | Insert
ACCGCCACCATGTGTGCTGAGGTGGGCCCTGCTCTCTGCAGGGGTATGGAGAGAAATAGCTTGGGGTGCT
GTGAGGCCCCGAAGAAGCTGAGCCTGTCCTTCTCCATTGAGGCGATCCTAAAGAGGCCTGCCAGGAGGAG
TGATATGGACAGACCAGAAGGGCCAGGTGAAGAGGGCCCCGGAGAAGCTGCGGCCTCAGGCTCTGGGCTA
GAAAAGCCTCCAAAGGACCAGCCCCAGGAAGGAAGGAAGAGCAAGCGGAGGGTTCGTACCACCTTCACCA
CTGAGCAGCTGCATGAGCTGGAGAAGATCTTCCACTTTACCCACTACCCAGACGTTCACATCCGCAGCCA
GCTGGCAGCCAGGATCAACCTCCCAGAAGCTCGGGTGCAGATCTGGTTCCAGAATCAGCGAGCCAAGTGG
CGGAAGCAGGAGAAGATTGGCAACCTGGGGGCTCCACAGCAGCTGAGTGAAGCCAGTGTGGCCCTGCCCA
CAAATCTGGATGTGGCTGGGCCCACGTGGACATCCACTGCTCTGCGCAGGCTGGCTCCTCCCACGAGCTG
TTGTCCATCGGCTCAAGATCAGCTGGCCTCTGCCTGGTTCCCTGCCTGGATCACCCTCCTCCCAGCGCAC
CCATGGGAAACACAGCCTGTCCCAGGTCTTCCCATCCATCAAACTTGCATCCCTGTGCTATGCATCCTTC
CACCTCCACACCCCAAATGGGGCAGCATCTGTGCTACTTCAACATAGTAATGAACTAGTCCGTAACTTGA
AAGTATTTCGATTTCTTGGCTTTATATATCTTGTGGAAAGGACGATGACAGCAGAACACCCTGGCGTCC
