>Addgene plasmid #143763 | TFORF1110 | depositor partial sequence | sequence record 283417 | Barcode
TGACAGCAGAACACCCTGGCGTCC
